Addgene plasmid #193472: pAF0689 Ef1a-Pa01_attB-BFP acceptor
Purpose: Acceptor plasmid for 3 plasmid recombination assay
Depositing lab: Patrick Hsu. Depositing organization: University of California, Berkeley. Publication: Systematic discovery of recombinases for efficient integration of large DNA sequences into the human genome. Durrant MG, Fanton A, Tycko J, Hinks M, Chandrasekaran SS, Perry NT, Schaepe J, Du PP, Lotfy P, Bassik MC, Bintu L, Bhatt AS, Hsu PD. Nat Biotechnol. 2022 Oct 10. pii: 10.1038/s41587-022-01494-w. doi: 10.1038/s41587-022-01494-w. PubMed 36217031.
Backbone
  Vector backbone: pCB215
  Vector type: Mammalian Expression
Growth in bacteria
  Bacterial resistance: Ampicillin, 100 μg/mL
  Growth temperature: 37°C
  Growth strain: NEB Stable
  Copy number: High Copy
Gene/Insert
  Gene/Insert name: Pa01_attB
  Species: sourced from various phage and bacterial genomes, human codon-optomized
  Promoter: Ef1a
  Cloning method: Restriction Enzyme; 5′ cloning site Unknown (unknown if destroyed)
Terms and licenses: Academic/Nonprofit Terms; Industry Terms: Not Available to Industry
How to cite: pAF0689 Ef1a-Pa01_attB-BFP acceptor was a gift from Patrick Hsu (Addgene plasmid # 193472 ; http://n2t.net/addgene:193472 ; RRID:Addgene_193472)
