[The description below was written by a language model from this plasmid's Addgene catalogue record and pLannotate feature annotations shown in this document.]
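Description:
pAF0689 Ef1a-Pa01_attB-BFP acceptor is a small (about 4.2 kb) mammalian expression plasmid built on the pCB215 backbone and designed as the acceptor component of a three-plasmid recombination assay for testing large serine recombinases in cultured cells. It is propagated in E. coli as a high-copy plasmid through a ColE1/pUC-type origin and is selected with ampicillin via the bla β-lactamase gene under its native promoter.

The mammalian cassette consists of the strong constitutive human EF-1α promoter, followed by the Pa01 attB attachment site, then the mTagBFP2 blue fluorescent protein coding sequence and a bovine growth hormone polyadenylation signal. The automated annotation labels a short reverse-strand fragment between the promoter and BFP as a φC31 attB site. Given the plasmid name and insert field, this is most likely a partial similarity hit within or near the Pa01 attB sequence rather than a true φC31 site, although the record does not settle this.

With the attachment site sitting between promoter and reporter, the intact plasmid should express BFP, marking cells that received the acceptor. The record does not describe the other two plasmids. In assays of this kind they are typically a recombinase expression plasmid and a donor carrying the matching attP site next to a promoterless reporter, so that attB × attP recombination places the donor reporter downstream of the EF-1α promoter and gives a fluorescent readout of recombinase activity. The insert source is listed only generically as phage and bacterial genomes.
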