Features (pLannotate 1.2.2; 7 found; start..end, strand, type, name):
     32..136     +  promoter       AmpR promoter: bla
    137..997     +  CDS            AmpR: β-lactamase; bla; confers resistance to ampicillin, carbenicillin, and related antibiotics
   1168..1756    +  rep_origin     ori: high-copy-number ColE1/pMB1/pBR322/pUC origin of replication
   1941..3119    +  promoter       EF-1α promoter: strong constitutive promoter for human elongation factor EF-1α
   3133..3154    -  protein_bind   attB (fragment): attB site for the φC31 integrase (Groth et al., 2000) phage φC31 integrase
   3234..3944    +  CDS            mTagBFP2: mTagBFP2 is a basic (constitutively fluorescent) blue fluorescent protein published in 2011, derived from Entacmaea quadricolor. It is reported to be a very rapidly-maturing monomer with very low acid sensitivity.
   3978..4185    +  polyA_signal   bGH poly(A) signal: bovine growth hormone polyadenylation signal
>Addgene plasmid #193472 | pAF0689 Ef1a-Pa01_attB-BFP acceptor | addgene full sequence | sequence record 378320 | Addgene NGS Result
GACGTCAGGTGGCACTTTTCGGGGAAATGTGCGCGGAACCCCTATTTGTTTATTTTTCTAAATACATTCA
AATATGTATCCGCTCATGAGACAATAACCCTGATAAATGCTTCAATAATATTGAAAAAGGAAGAGTATGA
GTATTCAACATTTCCGTGTCGCCCTTATTCCCTTTTTTGCGGCATTTTGCCTTCCTGTTTTTGCTCACCC
AGAAACGCTGGTGAAAGTAAAAGATGCTGAAGATCAGTTGGGTGCACGAGTGGGTTACATCGAACTGGAT
CTCAACAGCGGTAAGATCCTTGAGAGTTTTCGCCCCGAAGAACGTTTTCCAATGATGAGCACTTTTAAAG
TTCTGCTATGTGGCGCGGTATTATCCCGTATTGACGCCGGGCAAGAGCAACTCGGTCGCCGCATACACTA
TTCTCAGAATGACTTGGTTGAGTACTCACCAGTCACAGAAAAGCATCTTACGGATGGCATGACAGTAAGA
GAATTATGCAGTGCTGCCATAACCATGAGTGATAACACTGCGGCCAACTTACTTCTGACAACGATCGGAG
GACCGAAGGAGCTAACCGCTTTTTTGCACAACATGGGGGATCATGTAACTCGCCTTGATCGTTGGGAACC
GGAGCTGAATGAAGCCATACCAAACGACGAGCGTGACACCACGATGCCTGTAGCAATGGCAACAACGTTG
CGCAAACTATTAACTGGCGAACTACTTACTCTAGCTTCCCGGCAACAATTAATAGACTGGATGGAGGCGG
ATAAAGTTGCAGGACCACTTCTGCGCTCGGCCCTTCCGGCTGGCTGGTTTATTGCTGATAAATCTGGAGC
CGGTGAGCGTGGGTCTCGCGGTATCATTGCAGCACTGGGGCCAGATGGTAAGCCCTCCCGTATCGTAGTT
ATCTACACGACGGGGAGTCAGGCAACTATGGATGAACGAAATAGACAGATCGCTGAGATAGGTGCCTCAC
TGATTAAGCATTGGTAACTGTCAGACCAAGTTTACTCATATATACTTTAGATTGATTTAAAACTTCATTT
TTAATTTAAAAGGATCTAGGTGAAGATCCTTTTTGATAATCTCATGACCAAAATCCCTTAACGTGAGTTT
TCGTTCCACTGAGCGTCAGACCCCGTAGAAAAGATCAAAGGATCTTCTTGAGATCCTTTTTTTCTGCGCG
TAATCTGCTGCTTGCAAACAAAAAAACCACCGCTACCAGCGGTGGTTTGTTTGCCGGATCAAGAGCTACC
AACTCTTTTTCCGAAGGTAACTGGCTTCAGCAGAGCGCAGATACCAAATACTGTTCTTCTAGTGTAGCCG
TAGTTAGGCCACCACTTCAAGAACTCTGTAGCACCGCCTACATACCTCGCTCTGCTAATCCTGTTACCAG
TGGCTGCTGCCAGTGGCGATAAGTCGTGTCTTACCGGGTTGGACTCAAGACGATAGTTACCGGATAAGGC
GCAGCGGTCGGGCTGAACGGGGGGTTCGTGCACACAGCCCAGCTTGGAGCGAACGACCTACACCGAACTG
AGATACCTACAGCGTGAGCTATGAGAAAGCGCCACGCTTCCCGAAGGGAGAAAGGCGGACAGGTATCCGG
TAAGCGGCAGGGTCGGAACAGGAGAGCGCACGAGGGAGCTTCCAGGGGGAAACGCCTGGTATCTTTATAG
TCCTGTCGGGTTTCGCCACCTCTGACTTGAGCGTCGATTTTTGTGATGCTCGTCAGGGGGGCGGAGCCTA
TGGAAAAACGCCAGCAACGCGGCCTTTTTACGGTTCCTGGCCTTTTGCTGGCCTTTTGCTCACATGTTCT
TTCCTGCGTTATCCCCTGATTCTGTGGATAACCGTATTACCGCCTTTGAGTGAGCTGATACCGCTCGCCG
CAGCCGAACGACCGAGCGCAGCGAGTCAGTGAGCGAGGAAGCGGAAGAGCGGCTCCGGTGCCCGTCAGTG
GGCAGAGCGCACATCGCCCACAGTCCCCGAGAAGTTGGGGGGAGGGGTCGGCAATTGAACCGGTGCCTAG
AGAAGGTGGCGCGGGGTAAACTGGGAAAGTGATGTCGTGTACTGGCTCCGCCTTTTTCCCGAGGGTGGGG
GAGAACCGTATATAAGTGCAGTAGTCGCCGTGAACGTTCTTTTTCGCAACGGGTTTGCCGCCAGAACACA
GGTAAGTGCCGTGTGTGGTTCCCGCGGGCCTGGCCTCTTTACGGGTTATGGCCCTTGCGTGCCTTGAATT
ACTTCCACCTGGCTGCAGTACGTGATTCTTGATCCCGAGCTTCGGGTTGGAAGTGGGTGGGAGAGTTCGA
GGCCTTGCGCTTAAGGAGCCCCTTCGCCTCGTGCTTGAGTTGAGGCCTGGCCTGGGCGCTGGGGCCGCCG
CGTGCGAATCTGGTGGCACCTTCGCGCCTGTCTCGCTGCTTTCGATAAGTCTCTAGCCATTTAAAATTTT
TGATGACCTGCTGCGACGCTTTTTTTCTGGCAAGATAGTCTTGTAAATGCGGGCCAAGATCTGCACACTG
GTATTTCGGTTTTTGGGGCCGCGGGCGGCGACGGGGCCCGTGCGTCCCAGCGCACATGTTCGGCGAGGCG
GGGCCTGCGAGCGCGGCCACCGAGAATCGGACGGGGGTAGTCTCAAGCTGGCCGGCCTGCTCTGGTGCCT
GGCCTCGCGCCGCCGTGTATCGCCCCGCCCTGGGCGGCAAGGCTGGCCCGGTCGGCACCAGTTGCGTGAG
CGGAAAGATGGCCGCTTCCCGGCCCTGCTGCAGGGAGCTCAAAATGGAGGACGCGGCGCTCGGGAGAGCG
GGCGGGTGAGTCACCCACACAAAGGAAAAGGGCCTTTCCGTCCTCAGCCGTCGCTTCATGTGACTCCACG
GAGTACCGGGCGCCGTCCAGGCACCTCGATTAGTTCTCGAGCTTTTGGAGTACGTCGTCTTTAGGTTGGG
GGGAGGGGTTTTATGCGATGGAGTTTCCCCACACTGAGTGGGTGGAGACTGAAGTTAGGCCAGCTTGGCA
CTTGATGTAATTCTCCTTGGAATTTGCCCTTTTTGAGTTTGGATCTTGGTTCATTCTCAAGCCTCAGACA
GTGGTTCAAAGTTTTTTTCTTCCATTTCAGGTGTCGTGACCGGTTTCCCTTCGCACCCGCACCGCGGCTT
CGAGACCGTGACCTACATGCTCGAAGGGCGTATGCGCCACGAAGACCACCTCGGCAATCGCGGCCTGCTC
AAGAGCCGCCACCATGGTGTCTAAGGGCGAAGAGCTGATTAAGGAGAACATGCACATGAAGCTGTACATG
GAGGGCACCGTGGACAACCATCACTTCAAGTGCACATCCGAGGGCGAAGGCAAGCCCTACGAGGGCACCC
AGACCATGAGAATCAAGGTGGTCGAGGGCGGCCCTCTCCCCTTCGCCTTCGACATCCTGGCTACTAGCTT
CCTCTACGGCAGCAAGACCTTCATCAACCACACCCAGGGCATCCCCGACTTCTTCAAGCAGTCCTTCCCT
GAGGGCTTCACATGGGAGAGAGTCACCACATACGAAGACGGGGGCGTGCTGACCGCTACCCAGGACACCA
GCCTCCAGGACGGCTGCCTCATCTACAACGTCAAGATCAGAGGGGTGAACTTCACATCCAACGGCCCTGT
GATGCAGAAGAAAACACTCGGCTGGGAGGCCTTCACCGAAACGCTGTACCCCGCTGACGGCGGCCTGGAA
GGCAGAAACGACATGGCCCTGAAGCTCGTGGGCGGGAGCCATCTGATCGCAAACGCCAAGACCACATATA
GATCCAAGAAACCCGCTAAGAACCTCAAGATGCCTGGCGTCTACTATGTGGACTACAGACTGGAAAGAAT
CAAGGAGGCCAACAACGAGACCTACGTCGAGCAGCACGAGGTGGCAGTGGCCAGATACTGCGACCTCCCT
AGCAAACTGGGGCACAAGCTTAATTAACTCGAGCTAGAGCTCGCTGATCAGCCTCGACTGTGCCTTCTAG
TTGCCAGCCATCTGTTGTTTGCCCCTCCCCCGTGCCTTCCTTGACCCTGGAAGGTGCCACTCCCACTGTC
CTTTCCTAATAAAATGAGGAAATTGCATCGCATTGTCTGAGTAGGTGTCATTCTATTCTGGGGGGTGGGG
TGGGGCAGGACAGCAAGGGGGAGGATTGGGAAGACAATAGCAGGCATGCTGGGGAC
